Addgene plasmid #43930: pGEX4T1-TRAF6-C70A
Depositing lab: Bryant Darnay. Depositing organization: University of Texas MD Anderson Cancer Center. Publication: Site-specific Lys-63-linked tumor necrosis factor receptor-associated factor 6 auto-ubiquitination is a critical determinant of I kappa B kinase activation. Lamothe B, Besse A, Campos AD, Webster WK, Wu H, Darnay BG. J Biol Chem. 2007 Feb 9;282(6):4102-12. Epub 2006 Nov 29. 10.1074/jbc.M609503200 PubMed 17135271.
Backbone
  Vector backbone: pGEX4T1
  Backbone manufacturer: GE Healthcare
  Backbone size w/o insert (bp): 4910
  Total vector size (bp): 6569
  Vector type: Bacterial Expression
Growth in bacteria
  Bacterial resistance: Ampicillin, 100 μg/mL
  Growth temperature: 37°C
  Growth strain: DH5alpha
  Copy number: High Copy
Gene/Insert
  Gene/Insert name: TNF Receptor-Associated Factor 6 (alt name: TRAF6)
  Insert size (bp): 1650
  Mutation: C70A
  GenBank ID: NM_009424.2
  Entrez Gene: Traf6 (a.k.a. 2310003F17Rik, C630032O20Rik)
  Tag / fusion protein: GST (N terminal on backbone)
  Cloning method: Restriction Enzyme; 5′ cloning site EcoRI (not destroyed); 3′ cloning site XbaI (destroyed during cloning)
  Sequencing primers: 5′ pGEX 5'; 3′ pGEX 3'
Resource information
  A portion of this plasmid was derived from a plasmid made by: H. Nakano
Terms and licenses: Academic/Nonprofit Terms; Industry Terms: Not Available to Industry
How to cite: pGEX4T1-TRAF6-C70A was a gift from Bryant Darnay (Addgene plasmid # 43930 ; http://n2t.net/addgene:43930 ; RRID:Addgene_43930)
