[The description below was written by a language model from this plasmid's Addgene catalogue record and pLannotate feature annotations shown in this document.]
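Description:
pGEX4T1-TRAF6-C70A is a bacterial expression plasmid built on the pGEX4T1 backbone for producing a glutathione S-transferase fusion of mouse TRAF6 (TNF receptor-associated factor 6) carrying a C70A point mutation. The total construct is 6,569 bp. It replicates in E. coli from a high-copy ColE1/pMB1-type origin and is selected with ampicillin through the β-lactamase (AmpR) gene and its own promoter. Remnants of pBR322-derived sequences (rop and bom fragments) and a lac promoter/lacZα segment are also annotated in the backbone, but play no evident role in expression of the insert.

Expression is driven by the tac promoter, a strong trp/lac hybrid, followed by a lac operator. The plasmid carries its own lacI gene under the lacIq promoter, so repressor is supplied in cis and transcription stays largely off until relieved by IPTG. Downstream lies the Schistosoma japonicum GST coding sequence, followed by the Traf6 open reading frame, which was inserted by restriction cloning with the 5′ EcoRI site retained and the 3′ XbaI site destroyed. The result is an N-terminally GST-tagged protein that can be captured on glutathione resin.

TRAF6 is an E3 ubiquitin ligase that, with UBE2N and UBE2V1, assembles Lys-63-linked polyubiquitin chains and leads to NF-κB activation. The record does not state the functional consequence of C70A. However, the associated publication concerns site-specific Lys-63-linked TRAF6 auto-ubiquitination and IκB kinase activation, so the recombinant mutant protein was presumably used as a comparison to wild-type TRAF6 in biochemical ubiquitination or binding assays.
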