Features (pLannotate 1.2.2; 17 found; start..end, strand, type, name):
      6..107     -  CDS            yciV (fragment): RNAAM_ECOLI - Also known as trpH From Escherichia coli (strain K12).
    183..211     +  promoter       tac promoter: strong E. coli promoter; hybrid between the trp and lac UV5 promoters
    219..235     +  protein_bind   lac operator: The lac repressor binds to the lac operator to inhibit transcription in E. coli. This inhibition can be relieved by adding lactose or isopropyl-β-D-thiogalactopyranoside (IPTG). lac repressor encoded by lacI
    258..911     +  CDS            GST26_SCHJA: Experimental evidence at protein level: Swiss-Prot protein existence level 1. GST isoenzymes appear to play a central role in the parasite detoxification system. Other functions are also suspected including a role in increasing the solubility of haematin in the parasite gut. From Schistosoma japonicum (Blood fluke).
    945..2534    +  CDS            Traf6: TRAF6_MOUSE - Experimental evidence at protein level: Swiss-Prot protein existence level 1. E3 ubiquitin ligase that, together with UBE2N and UBE2V1, mediates the synthesis of 'Lys-63'-linked-polyubiquitin chains conjugated to proteins, such as IKBKG, IRAK1, AKT1 and AKT2. Also mediates ubiquitination of free/unanchored polyubiquitin chain that leads to MAP3K7 activation (By similarity). Leads to the activation of NF-kappa-B and JUN. May be essential for the formation of functional osteoclasts. Seems to also play a role in dendritic cells (DCs) maturation and/or activation. Represses c-Myb-med
   2586..2625    +  CDS            rop (fragment): Rop protein, which maintains plasmids at low copy number; rop
   2727..2767    +  misc_feature   bom (fragment): basis of mobility region from pBR322
   2872..2976    +  promoter       AmpR promoter: bla
   2977..3837    +  CDS            AmpR: β-lactamase; bla; confers resistance to ampicillin, carbenicillin, and related antibiotics
   4008..4596    +  rep_origin     ori: high-copy-number ColE1/pMB1/pBR322/pUC origin of replication
   4782..4833    -  misc_feature   bom (fragment): basis of mobility region from pBR322
   4840..4917    +  promoter       lacIq promoter: lacI (mutant); In the lacIq allele, a single base change in the promoter boosts expression of the lacI gene about 10-fold.
   4918..6000    +  CDS            lacI: lac repressor; lacI; The lac repressor binds to the lac operator to inhibit transcription in E. coli. This inhibition can be relieved by adding lactose or isopropyl-β-D-thiogalactopyranoside (IPTG).
   6013..6034    +  protein_bind   CAP binding site: CAP binding activates transcription in the presence of cAMP. E. coli catabolite activator protein
   6049..6079    +  promoter       lac promoter: promoter for the E. coli lac operon
   6087..6103    +  protein_bind   lac operator: The lac repressor binds to the lac operator to inhibit transcription in E. coli. This inhibition can be relieved by adding lactose or isopropyl-β-D-thiogalactopyranoside (IPTG). lac repressor encoded by lacI
   6123..6296    +  CDS            lacZα: LacZα fragment of β-galactosidase; lacZ fragment
>Addgene plasmid #43930 | pGEX4T1-TRAF6-C70A | depositor full sequence | sequence record 59329 | pGEX4T1-TRAF6-C70A sequence 6569 bps
ACGTTATCGACTGCACGGTGCACCAATGCTTCTGGCGTCAGGCAGCCATCGGAAGCTGTGGTATGGCTGT
GCAGGTCGTAAATCACTGCATAATTCGTGTCGCTCAAGGCGCACTCCCGTTCTGGATAATGTTTTTTGCG
CCGACATCATAACGGTTCTGGCAAATATTCTGAAATGAGCTGTTGACAATTAATCATCGGCTCGTATAAT
GTGTGGAATTGTGAGCGGATAACAATTTCACACAGGAAACAGTATTCATGTCCCCTATACTAGGTTATTG
GAAAATTAAGGGCCTTGTGCAACCCACTCGACTTCTTTTGGAATATCTTGAAGAAAAATATGAAGAGCAT
TTGTATGAGCGCGATGAAGGTGATAAATGGCGAAACAAAAAGTTTGAATTGGGTTTGGAGTTTCCCAATC
TTCCTTATTATATTGATGGTGATGTTAAATTAACACAGTCTATGGCCATCATACGTTATATAGCTGACAA
GCACAACATGTTGGGTGGTTGTCCAAAAGAGCGTGCAGAGATTTCAATGCTTGAAGGAGCGGTTTTGGAT
ATTAGATACGGTGTTTCGAGAATTGCATATAGTAAAGACTTTGAAACTCTCAAAGTTGATTTTCTTAGCA
AGCTACCTGAAATGCTGAAAATGTTCGAAGATCGTTTATGTCATAAAACATATTTAAATGGTGATCATGT
AACCCATCCTGACTTCATGTTGTATGACGCTCTTGATGTTGTTTTATACATGGACCCAATGTGCCTGGAT
GCGTTCCCAAAATTAGTTTGTTTTAAAAAACGTATTGAAGCTATCCCACAAATTGATAAGTACTTGAAAT
CCAGCAAGTATATAGCATGGCCTTTGCAGGGCTGGCAAGCCACGTTTGGTGGTGGCGACCATCCTCCAAA
ATCGGATCTGGTTCCGCGTGGATCCCCGGAATTCATGAGTCTCTTAAACTGTGAGAACAGCTGCGGGTCC
AGCCAGTCGTCCAGTGACTGCTGCGCTGCCATGGCCGCCTCCTGCAGCGCTGCAGTGAAAGATGACAGCG
TGAGTGGCTCTGCCAGCACCGGGAACCTCTCCAGCTCCTTCATGGAGGAGATCCAGGGCTACGATGTGGA
GTTTGACCCACCTCTGGAGAGCAAGTATGAGGCTCCCATCTGCTTGATGGCTTTACGGGAAGCAGTGCAA
ACACCATGTGGCCACAGGTTCTGCAAAGCCTGCATCATCAAATCCATAAGGGATGCAGGGCACAAGTGCC
CAGTTGACAATGAAATACTGCTGGAAAATCAACTGTTTCCCGACAATTTTGCAAAGCGAGAGATTCTTTC
CCTGACGGTAAAGTGCCCAAATAAAGGCTGTTTGCAAAAGATGGAACTGAGACATCTCGAGGATCATCAA
GTACATTGTGAATTTGCTCTAGTGAATTGTCCCCAGTGCCAACGTCCTTTCCAGAAGTGCCAGGTTAATA
CACACATTATTGAGGATTGTCCCAGGAGGCAGGTTTCTTGTGTAAACTGTGCTGTGTCCATGGCATATGA
AGAGAAAGAGATCCATGATCAAAGCTGTCCTCTGGCAAATATCATCTGTGAATACTGTGGTACAATCCTC
ATCAGAGAACAGATGCCTAATCATTATGATCTGGACTGCCCAACAGCTCCAATCCCTTGCACATTCAGTG
TTTTTGGCTGTCATGAAAAGATGCAGAGGAATCACTTGGCACGACACTTGCAAGAGAATACCCAGTTGCA
CATGAGACTGTTGGCCCAGGCTGTTCATAATGTTAACCTTGCTTTGCGTCCGTGCGATGCCGCCTCTCCA
TCCCGGGGATGTCGTCCAGAGGACCCAAATTATGAGGAAACTATCAAACAGTTGGAGAGTCGCCTAGTAA
GACAGGACCATCAGATCCGGGAGCTGACTGCCAAAATGGAAACTCAGAGTATGTACGTGGGCGAGCTCAA
ACGGACCATTCGGACCCTGGAGGACAAGGTTGCCGAAATGGAAGCACAGCAGTGTAACGGGATCTACATT
TGGAAGATTGGCAACTTTGGGATGCACTTGAAATCCCAAGAAGAGGAAAGACCTGTTGTCATCCATAGCC
CTGGATTCTACACAGGCAGACCTGGGTACAAGCTGTGCATGCGCCTGCATCTTCAGTTACCGACAGCTCA
GCGCTGTGCAAACTATATATCCCTTTTTGTCCACACAATGCAAGGAGAATATGACAGCCACCTCCCCTGG
CCCTTCCAGGGTACAATACGCCTTACAATTCTCGACCAGTCTGAAGCACTTATAAGGCAAAACCACGAAG
AGGTCATGGACGCCAAACCAGAACTGCTTGCCTTTCAGCGACCCACAATCCCACGGAACCCCAAAGGTTT
TGGCTATGTAACATTTATGCACCTGGAAGCCTTAAGACAGGGAACCTTCATTAAGGATGATACATTACTA
GTGCGCTGTGAAGTCTCTACCCGCTTTGACATGGGTGGCCTTCGGAAGGAGGGTTTCCAGCCACGAAGTA
CTGATGCGGGGGTGTAGGTCGAGCATGCATCTAGTCGAGCGGCCGCATCGTGACTGACTGACGATCTGCC
TCGCGCGTTTCGGTGATGACGGTGAAAACCTCTGACACATGCAGCTCCCGGAGACGGTCACAGCTTGTCT
GTAAGCGGATGCCGGGAGCAGACAAGCCCGTCAGGGCGCGTCAGCGGGTGTTGGCGGGTGTCGGGGCGCA
GCCATGACCCAGTCACGTAGCGATAGCGGAGTGTATAATTCTTGAAGACGAAAGGGCCTCGTGATACGCC
TATTTTTATAGGTTAATGTCATGATAATAATGGTTTCTTAGACGTCAGGTGGCACTTTTCGGGGAAATGT
GCGCGGAACCCCTATTTGTTTATTTTTCTAAATACATTCAAATATGTATCCGCTCATGAGACAATAACCC
TGATAAATGCTTCAATAATATTGAAAAAGGAAGAGTATGAGTATTCAACATTTCCGTGTCGCCCTTATTC
CCTTTTTTGCGGCATTTTGCCTTCCTGTTTTTGCTCACCCAGAAACGCTGGTGAAAGTAAAAGATGCTGA
AGATCAGTTGGGTGCACGAGTGGGTTACATCGAACTGGATCTCAACAGCGGTAAGATCCTTGAGAGTTTT
CGCCCCGAAGAACGTTTTCCAATGATGAGCACTTTTAAAGTTCTGCTATGTGGCGCGGTATTATCCCGTG
TTGACGCCGGGCAAGAGCAACTCGGTCGCCGCATACACTATTCTCAGAATGACTTGGTTGAGTACTCACC
AGTCACAGAAAAGCATCTTACGGATGGCATGACAGTAAGAGAATTATGCAGTGCTGCCATAACCATGAGT
GATAACACTGCGGCCAACTTACTTCTGACAACGATCGGAGGACCGAAGGAGCTAACCGCTTTTTTGCACA
ACATGGGGGATCATGTAACTCGCCTTGATCGTTGGGAACCGGAGCTGAATGAAGCCATACCAAACGACGA
GCGTGACACCACGATGCCTGCAGCAATGGCAACAACGTTGCGCAAACTATTAACTGGCGAACTACTTACT
CTAGCTTCCCGGCAACAATTAATAGACTGGATGGAGGCGGATAAAGTTGCAGGACCACTTCTGCGCTCGG
CCCTTCCGGCTGGCTGGTTTATTGCTGATAAATCTGGAGCCGGTGAGCGTGGGTCTCGCGGTATCATTGC
AGCACTGGGGCCAGATGGTAAGCCCTCCCGTATCGTAGTTATCTACACGACGGGGAGTCAGGCAACTATG
GATGAACGAAATAGACAGATCGCTGAGATAGGTGCCTCACTGATTAAGCATTGGTAACTGTCAGACCAAG
TTTACTCATATATACTTTAGATTGATTTAAAACTTCATTTTTAATTTAAAAGGATCTAGGTGAAGATCCT
TTTTGATAATCTCATGACCAAAATCCCTTAACGTGAGTTTTCGTTCCACTGAGCGTCAGACCCCGTAGAA
AAGATCAAAGGATCTTCTTGAGATCCTTTTTTTCTGCGCGTAATCTGCTGCTTGCAAACAAAAAAACCAC
CGCTACCAGCGGTGGTTTGTTTGCCGGATCAAGAGCTACCAACTCTTTTTCCGAAGGTAACTGGCTTCAG
CAGAGCGCAGATACCAAATACTGTCCTTCTAGTGTAGCCGTAGTTAGGCCACCACTTCAAGAACTCTGTA
GCACCGCCTACATACCTCGCTCTGCTAATCCTGTTACCAGTGGCTGCTGCCAGTGGCGATAAGTCGTGTC
TTACCGGGTTGGACTCAAGACGATAGTTACCGGATAAGGCGCAGCGGTCGGGCTGAACGGGGGGTTCGTG
CACACAGCCCAGCTTGGAGCGAACGACCTACACCGAACTGAGATACCTACAGCGTGAGCTATGAGAAAGC
GCCACGCTTCCCGAAGGGAGAAAGGCGGACAGGTATCCGGTAAGCGGCAGGGTCGGAACAGGAGAGCGCA
CGAGGGAGCTTCCAGGGGGAAACGCCTGGTATCTTTATAGTCCTGTCGGGTTTCGCCACCTCTGACTTGA
GCGTCGATTTTTGTGATGCTCGTCAGGGGGGCGGAGCCTATGGAAAAACGCCAGCAACGCGGCCTTTTTA
CGGTTCCTGGCCTTTTGCTGGCCTTTTGCTCACATGTTCTTTCCTGCGTTATCCCCTGATTCTGTGGATA
ACCGTATTACCGCCTTTGAGTGAGCTGATACCGCTCGCCGCAGCCGAACGACCGAGCGCAGCGAGTCAGT
GAGCGAGGAAGCGGAAGAGCGCCTGATGCGGTATTTTCTCCTTACGCATCTGTGCGGTATTTCACACCGC
ATAAATTCCGACACCATCGAATGGTGCAAAACCTTTCGCGGTATGGCATGATAGCGCCCGGAAGAGAGTC
AATTCAGGGTGGTGAATGTGAAACCAGTAACGTTATACGATGTCGCAGAGTATGCCGGTGTCTCTTATCA
GACCGTTTCCCGCGTGGTGAACCAGGCCAGCCACGTTTCTGCGAAAACGCGGGAAAAAGTGGAAGCGGCG
ATGGCGGAGCTGAATTACATTCCCAACCGCGTGGCACAACAACTGGCGGGCAAACAGTCGTTGCTGATTG
GCGTTGCCACCTCCAGTCTGGCCCTGCACGCGCCGTCGCAAATTGTCGCGGCGATTAAATCTCGCGCCGA
TCAACTGGGTGCCAGCGTGGTGGTGTCGATGGTAGAACGAAGCGGCGTCGAAGCCTGTAAAGCGGCGGTG
CACAATCTTCTCGCGCAACGCGTCAGTGGGCTGATCATTAACTATCCGCTGGATGACCAGGATGCCATTG
CTGTGGAAGCTGCCTGCACTAATGTTCCGGCGTTATTTCTTGATGTCTCTGACCAGACACCCATCAACAG
TATTATTTTCTCCCATGAAGACGGTACGCGACTGGGCGTGGAGCATCTGGTCGCATTGGGTCACCAGCAA
ATCGCGCTGTTAGCGGGCCCATTAAGTTCTGTCTCGGCGCGTCTGCGTCTGGCTGGCTGGCATAAATATC
TCACTCGCAATCAAATTCAGCCGATAGCGGAACGGGAAGGCGACTGGAGTGCCATGTCCGGTTTTCAACA
AACCATGCAAATGCTGAATGAGGGCATCGTTCCCACTGCGATGCTGGTTGCCAACGATCAGATGGCGCTG
GGCGCAATGCGCGCCATTACCGAGTCCGGGCTGCGCGTTGGTGCGGATATCTCGGTAGTGGGATACGACG
ATACCGAAGACAGCTCATGTTATATCCCGCCGTTAACCACCATCAAACAGGATTTTCGCCTGCTGGGGCA
AACCAGCGTGGACCGCTTGCTGCAACTCTCTCAGGGCCAGGCGGTGAAGGGCAATCAGCTGTTGCCCGTC
TCACTGGTGAAAAGAAAAACCACCCTGGCGCCCAATACGCAAACCGCCTCTCCCCGCGCGTTGGCCGATT
CATTAATGCAGCTGGCACGACAGGTTTCCCGACTGGAAAGCGGGCAGTGAGCGCAACGCAATTAATGTGA
GTTAGCTCACTCATTAGGCACCCCAGGCTTTACACTTTATGCTTCCGGCTCGTATGTTGTGTGGAATTGT
GAGCGGATAACAATTTCACACAGGAAACAGCTATGACCATGATTACGGATTCACTGGCCGTCGTTTTACA
ACGTCGTGACTGGGAAAACCCTGGCGTTACCCAACTTAATCGCCTTGCAGCACATCCCCCTTTCGCCAGC
TGGCGTAATAGCGAAGAGGCCCGCACCGATCGCCCTTCCCAACAGTTGCGCAGCCTGAATGGCGAATGGC
GCTTTGCCTGGTTTCCGGCACCAGAAGCGGTGCCGGAAAGCTGGCTGGAGTGCGATCTTCCTGAGGCCGA
TACTGTCGTCGTCCCCTCAAACTGGCAGATGCACGGTTACGATGCGCCCATCTACACCAACGTAACCTAT
CCCATTACGGTCAATCCGCCGTTTGTTCCCACGGAGAATCCGACGGGTTGTTACTCGCTCACATTTAATG
TTGATGAAAGCTGGCTACAGGAAGGCCAGACGCGAATTATTTTTGATGGCGTTGGAATT
