>Addgene plasmid #43930 | pGEX4T1-TRAF6-C70A | addgene partial sequence | sequence record 60238 | pGEX5
AATCGGATCTGGTTCCGCGTGGATCCCCGGAATTCATGAGTCTCTTAAACTGTGAGAACAGCTGCGGGTC
CAGCCAGTCGTCCAGTGACTGCTGCGCTGCCATGGCCGCCTCCTGCAGCGCTGCAGTGAAAGATGACAGC
GTGAGTGGCTCTGCCAGCACCGGGAACCTCTCCAGCTCCTTCATGGAGGAGATCCAGGGCTACGATGTGG
AGTTTGACCCACCTCTGGAGAGCAAGTATGAGGCTCCCATATGCTTGATGGCTTTACGGGAAGCAGTGCA
AACACCATGTGGCCACAGGTTCTGCAAAGCCTGCATCATCAAATCCATAAGGGATGCAGGGCACAAGTGC
CCAGTTGACAATGAAATACTGCTGGAAAATCAACTGTTTCCCGACAATTTTGCAAAGCGAGAGATTCTTT
CCCTGACGGTAAAGTGCCCAAATAAAGGCTGTTTGCAAAAGATGGAACTGAGACATCTCGAGGATCATCA
AGTACATTGTGAATTTGCTCTAGTGAATTGTCCCCAGTGCCAACGTCCTTTCCAGAAGTGCCAGGTTAAT
ACACACATTATTGAGGATTGTCCCAGGAGGCAGGTTTCTTGTGTAAACTGTGCTGTGTCCATGGCATATG
AAGAGAAAGAGATCCATGATCAAAGCTGTCCTCTGGCAAATATCATCTGTGAATACTGTGGTACAATCCT
CATCAGAGAACAGATGCCTAATCATTATGATCTGGACTGCCCAACAGCTCCAATCCCTTGCACATTCAGT
GTTTTTGGCTGTCATGAAAAGATGCAGAGGAATCACTTGGCACGACACTTGCA
